Addgene plasmid #98370: RPS18_pLX307
Purpose: Lentiviral expression of RPS18
Depositing lab: William Hahn & Sefi Rosenbluh. Depositing organization: Monash University. Publication: Genetic and Proteomic Interrogation of Lower Confidence Candidate Genes Reveals Signaling Networks in beta-Catenin-Active Cancers. Rosenbluh J, Mercer J, Shrestha Y, Oliver R, Tamayo P, Doench JG, Tirosh I, Piccioni F, Hartenian E, Horn H, Fagbami L, Root DE, Jaffe J, Lage K, Boehm JS, Hahn WC. Cell Syst. 2016 Sep 28;3(3):302-316.e4. doi: 10.1016/j.cels.2016.09.001. PubMed 27684187.
Backbone
  Vector backbone: pLX307
  Backbone manufacturer: David Root (Addgene plasmid # 41392)
  Vector type: Mammalian Expression, Lentiviral
  Selectable markers: Puromycin
Growth in bacteria
  Bacterial resistance: Ampicillin, 100 μg/mL
  Growth temperature: 37°C
  Growth strain: NEB Stable
  Copy number: High Copy
Gene/Insert
  Gene/Insert name: RPS18
  Species: H. sapiens (human)
  Entrez Gene: RPS18 (a.k.a. D6S218E, HKE3, KE-3, KE3, S18, uS13)
  Promoter: E1Fa
  Tag / fusion protein: V5 (C terminal on backbone)
  Cloning method: Gateway Cloning
  Sequencing primers: 5′ TTCTTCCATTTCAGGTGTCGTGAG; 3′ GTGGATACGCTGCTTTAATGCCTT
Terms and licenses: Academic/Nonprofit Terms; Industry Terms: Not Available to Industry
How to cite: RPS18_pLX307 was a gift from William Hahn & Sefi Rosenbluh (Addgene plasmid # 98370 ; http://n2t.net/addgene:98370 ; RRID:Addgene_98370)
