[The description below was written by a language model from this plasmid's Addgene catalogue record and pLannotate feature annotations shown in this document.]
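Description:
RPS18_pLX307 is a third-generation-style, self-inactivating HIV-1 lentiviral expression plasmid built on the pLX307 Gateway destination backbone and carrying the human ribosomal protein S18 (RPS18) open reading frame. It is maintained in E. coli through a high-copy ColE1/pUC-type origin and an ampicillin resistance (β-lactamase) gene; an f1 origin and remnants of a lac/lacZα cloning region with T7 and T3 promoters are also present in the bacterial portion.

The viral transcript is driven by an RSV promoter fused to a truncated 5' LTR, followed by the Ψ packaging signal with a gag fragment, the Rev response element for Rev-dependent nuclear export, and a cPPT/CTS. It ends in a ΔU3 3' LTR, which disables LTR promoter activity after integration, with an SV40 poly(A) signal downstream. Between the LTRs are two cassettes. An SV40 early promoter drives puromycin N-acetyltransferase for selection of transduced mammalian cells. The human EF-1α promoter (entered as "E1Fa" in the catalogue fields) drives RPS18, which is flanked by the attB1 and attB2 sites left by Gateway recombination and is read through into a backbone-encoded C-terminal V5 epitope tag. A WPRE follows to enhance transcript expression. The annotation tool matched the insert to the dog RPS18 protein entry, presumably reflecting the protein's conservation, while the catalogue lists the species as human.

Two sequence records are annotated and agree in layout. The repository's sequencing result is 63 nt longer than the depositor sequence, mostly between the V5 tag and WPRE, where it carries a short hit to a U6 promoter fragment. The stated purpose is lentiviral expression of RPS18, and the associated publication concerns candidate genes in β-catenin-active cancers.
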