Features (pLannotate 1.2.2; 33 found; start..end, strand, type, name):
     25..91      +  CDS            small t antigen (fragment): SV40 (simian virus 40) small t antigen
     98..1276    +  promoter       EF-1α promoter: strong constitutive promoter for human elongation factor EF-1α
   1297..1314    +  protein_bind   attB1 (fragment): mutant version of attB; core recombination site for the Gateway® BP reaction BP Clonase™
   1320..1775    +  CDS            RPS18 (sequence withheld): RS18_CANLF - Experimental evidence at protein level: Swiss-Prot protein existence level 1. Located at the top of the head of the 40S subunit, it contacts several helices of the 18S rRNA. From Canis lupus familiaris (Dog) (Canis familiaris).
   1783..1800    -  protein_bind   attB2 (fragment): mutant version of attB; core recombination site for the Gateway® BP reaction BP Clonase™
   1809..1850    +  CDS            V5 tag: epitope tag from simian virus 5
   1901..2489    +  misc_feature   WPRE: woodchuck hepatitis virus posttranscriptional regulatory element
   2540..2559    +  misc_feature   cPPT/CTS (fragment): central polypurine tract and central termination sequence of HIV-1
   2561..2794    +  LTR            3' LTR (ΔU3): self-inactivating 3' long terminal repeat (LTR) from HIV-1
   2872..2993    +  polyA_signal   SV40 poly(A) signal: SV40 polyadenylation signal
   3033..3168    +  rep_origin     SV40 ori: SV40 origin of replication
   3189..3207    -  promoter       T7 promoter: promoter for bacteriophage T7 RNA polymerase
   3215..3370    +  CDS            lacZα (fragment): LacZα fragment of β-galactosidase; lacZ fragment
   3375..3803    +  rep_origin     f1 ori (sequence partly withheld): f1 bacteriophage origin of replication; arrow indicates direction of (+) strand synthesis
   3856..3960    +  promoter       AmpR promoter: bla
   3961..4821    +  CDS            AmpR: β-lactamase; bla; confers resistance to ampicillin, carbenicillin, and related antibiotics
   4992..5580    +  rep_origin     ori: high-copy-number ColE1/pMB1/pBR322/pUC origin of replication
   5763..5855    +  CDS            lacI (fragment): lac repressor; lacI; The lac repressor binds to the lac operator to inhibit transcription in E. coli. This inhibition can be relieved by adding lactose or isopropyl-β-D-thiogalactopyranoside (IPTG).
   5868..5889    +  protein_bind   CAP binding site: CAP binding activates transcription in the presence of cAMP. E. coli catabolite activator protein
   5904..5934    +  promoter       lac promoter: promoter for the E. coli lac operon
   5942..5958    +  protein_bind   lac operator: The lac repressor binds to the lac operator to inhibit transcription in E. coli. This inhibition can be relieved by adding lactose or isopropyl-β-D-thiogalactopyranoside (IPTG). lac repressor encoded by lacI
   6003..6021    +  promoter       T3 promoter: promoter for bacteriophage T3 RNA polymerase
   6049..6275    +  promoter       RSV promoter: Rous sarcoma virus enhancer/promoter
   6276..6456    +  LTR            5' LTR (truncated): truncated 5' long terminal repeat (LTR) from HIV-1
   6503..6628    +  misc_feature   HIV-1 Ψ: packaging signal of human immunodeficiency virus type 1
   6612..6975    +  CDS            HIV-1 gag (fragment): gag protein from human immunodeficiency virus 1; gag
   7121..7354    +  misc_feature   RRE: The Rev response element (RRE) of HIV-1 allows for Rev-dependent mRNA export from the nucleus to the cytoplasm.
   7731..7757    +  CDS            Rev (fragment): human immunodeficiency virus 1 (HIV-1) Rev protein; rev; enhances nuclear export of unspliced and incompletely spliced viral mRNAs
   7764..7787    +  promoter       SV40 promoter (fragment): SV40 early promoter
   7788..7859    +  promoter       SV40 promoter (fragment): SV40 enhancer and early promoter
   7883..8018    +  rep_origin     SV40 ori: SV40 origin of replication
   8064..8660    +  CDS            PuroR (fragment): puromycin N-acetyltransferase; pac from Streptomyces; confers resistance to puromycin
   8709..8826    +  misc_feature   cPPT/CTS: central polypurine tract and central termination sequence of HIV-1
>Addgene plasmid #98370 | RPS18_pLX307 | depositor full sequence | sequence record 180275 | Full Sequence
GGCTCGAGGCCTGCAGGTGCAAAGATGGATAAAGTTTTAAACAGAGAGGAATCTTTGCAGCTAATGGACC
TTCTAGGTCTTGAAAGGAGTGGGAATTGGCTCCGGTGCCCGTCAGTGGGCAGAGCGCACATCGCCCACAG
TCCCCGAGAAGTTGGGGGGAGGGGTCGGCAATTGAACCGGTGCCTAGAGAAGGTGGCGCGGGGTAAACTG
GGAAAGTGATGTCGTGTACTGGCTCCGCCTTTTTCCCGAGGGTGGGGGAGAACCGTATATAAGTGCAGTA
GTCGCCGTGAACGTTCTTTTTCGCAACGGGTTTGCCGCCAGAACACAGGTAAGTGCCGTGTGTGGTTCCC
GCGGGCCTGGCCTCTTTACGGGTTATGGCCCTTGCGTGCCTTGAATTACTTCCACCTGGCTGCAGTACGT
GATTCTTGATCCCGAGCTTCGGGTTGGAAGTGGGTGGGAGAGTTCGAGGCCTTGCGCTTAAGGAGCCCCT
TCGCCTCGTGCTTGAGTTGAGGCCTGGCCTGGGCGCTGGGGCCGCCGCGTGCGAATCTGGTGGCACCTTC
GCGCCTGTCTCGCTGCTTTCGATAAGTCTCTAGCCATTTAAAATTTTTGATGACCTGCTGCGACGCTTTT
TTTCTGGCAAGATAGTCTTGTAAATGCGGGCCAAGATCTGCACACTGGTATTTCGGTTTTTGGGGCCGCG
GGCGGCGACGGGGCCCGTGCGTCCCAGCGCACATGTTCGGCGAGGCGGGGCCTGCGAGCGCGGCCACCGA
GAATCGGACGGGGGTAGTCTCAAGCTGGCCGGCCTGCTCTGGTGCCTGGCCTCGCGCCGCCGTGTATCGC
CCCGCCCTGGGCGGCAAGGCTGGCCCGGTCGGCACCAGTTGCGTGAGCGGAAAGATGGCCGCTTCCCGGC
CCTGCTGCAGGGAGCTCAAAATGGAGGACGCGGCGCTCGGGAGAGCGGGCGGGTGAGTCACCCACACAAA
GGAAAAGGGCCTTTCCGTCCTCAGCCGTCGCTTCATGTGACTCCACGGAGTACCGGGCGCCGTCCAGGCA
CCTCGATTAGTTCTCGAGCTTTTGGAGTACGTCGTCTTTAGGTTGGGGGGAGGGGTTTTATGCGATGGAG
TTTCCCCACACTGAGTGGGTGGAGACTGAAGTTAGGCCAGCTTGGCACTTGATGTAATTCTCCTTGGAAT
TTGCCCTTTTTGAGTTTGGATCTTGGTTCATTCTCAAGCCTCAGACAGTGGTTCAAAGTTTTTTTCTTCC
ATTTCAGGTGTCGTGAGGCTAGCATCGATTGATCAACAAGTTTGTACAAAAAAGTTGGC
[456 nt withheld, positions 1320-1775]
TTGCCAACTTTCTTGTACAAAGTGGTTGATATCGGTAAGCCTATCCCTAACCCTCTCCTCGGTCTCGATT
CTACGTAGTAATGAACTAGTACCGGTTAAGTCGACAATCAACGCGTTAAGTCGACAATCAACCTCTGGAT
TACAAAATTTGTGAAAGATTGACTGGTATTCTTAACTATGTTGCTCCTTTTACGCTATGTGGATACGCTG
CTTTAATGCCTTTGTATCATGCTATTGCTTCCCGTATGGCTTTCATTTTCTCCTCCTTGTATAAATCCTG
GTTGCTGTCTCTTTATGAGGAGTTGTGGCCCGTTGTCAGGCAACGTGGCGTGGTGTGCACTGTGTTTGCT
GACGCAACCCCCACTGGTTGGGGCATTGCCACCACCTGTCAGCTCCTTTCCGGGACTTTCGCTTTCCCCC
TCCCTATTGCCACGGCGGAACTCATCGCCGCCTGCCTTGCCCGCTGCTGGACAGGGGCTCGGCTGTTGGG
CACTGACAATTCCGTGGTGTTGTCGGGGAAATCATCGTCCTTTCCTTGGCTGCTCGCCTGTGTTGCCACC
TGGATTCTGCGCGGGACGTCCTTCTGCTACGTCCCTTCGGCCCTCAATCCAGCGGACCTTCCTTCCCGCG
GCCTGCTGCCGGCTCTGCGGCCTCTTCCGCGTCTTCGCCTTCGCCCTCAGACGAGTCGGATCTCCCTTTG
GGCCGCCTCCCCGCGTCGACTTTAAGACCAATGACTTACAAGGCAGCTGTAGATCTTAGCCACTTTTTAA
AAGAAAAGGGGGGACTGGAAGGGCTAATTCACTCCCAACGAAGACAAGATCTGCTTTTTGCTTGTACTGG
GTCTCTCTGGTTAGACCAGATCTGAGCCTGGGAGCTCTCTGGCTAACTAGGGAACCCACTGCTTAAGCCT
CAATAAAGCTTGCCTTGAGTGCTTCAAGTAGTGTGTGCCCGTCTGTTGTGTGACTCTGGTAACTAGAGAT
CCCTCAGACCCTTTTAGTCAGTGTGGAAAATCTCTAGCAGTACGTATAGTAGTTCATGTCATCTTATTAT
TCAGTATTTATAACTTGCAAAGAAATGAATATCAGAGAGTGAGAGGAACTTGTTTATTGCAGCTTATAAT
GGTTACAAATAAAGCAATAGCATCACAAATTTCACAAATAAAGCATTTTTTTCACTGCATTCTAGTTGTG
GTTTGTCCAAACTCATCAATGTATCTTATCATGTCTGGCTCTAGCTATCCCGCCCCTAACTCCGCCCATC
CCGCCCCTAACTCCGCCCAGTTCCGCCCATTCTCCGCCCCATGGCTGACTAATTTTTTTTATTTATGCAG
AGGCCGAGGCCGCCTCGGCCTCTGAGCTATTCCAGAAGTAGTGAGGAGGCTTTTTTGGAGGCCTAGGGAC
GTACCCAATTCGCCCTATAGTGAGTCGTATTACGCGCGCTCACTGGCCGTCGTTTTACAACGTCGTGACT
GGGAAAACCCTGGCGTTACCCAACTTAATCGCCTTGCAGCACATCCCCCTTTCGCCAGCTGGCGTAATAG
CGAAGAGGCCCGCACCGATCGCCCTTCCCAACAGTTGCGCAGCCTGAATGGCGAATGGG
[124 nt withheld, positions 3375-3498]
C
[91 nt withheld, positions 3500-3590]
A
[49 nt withheld, positions 3592-3640]
CCTTTGACGTTGGAGTCCACGTTCTTT
[37 nt withheld, positions 3668-3704]
ACCCTATCTCGGTCTATTCTTTTGATTTATAAGGGATTTTGCCGATTTCGGCCTATTGGTTAAAAAATGA
GCTGATTTAACAAAAATTTAACGCGAATTTTAACAAAATATTAACGCTTACAATTTAGGTGGCACTTTTC
GGGGAAATGTGCGCGGAACCCCTATTTGTTTATTTTTCTAAATACATTCAAATATGTATCCGCTCATGAG
ACAATAACCCTGATAAATGCTTCAATAATATTGAAAAAGGAAGAGTATGAGTATTCAACATTTCCGTGTC
GCCCTTATTCCCTTTTTTGCGGCATTTTGCCTTCCTGTTTTTGCTCACCCAGAAACGCTGGTGAAAGTAA
AAGATGCTGAAGATCAGTTGGGTGCACGAGTGGGTTACATCGAACTGGATCTCAACAGCGGTAAGATCCT
TGAGAGTTTTCGCCCCGAAGAACGTTTTCCAATGATGAGCACTTTTAAAGTTCTGCTATGTGGCGCGGTA
TTATCCCGTATTGACGCCGGGCAAGAGCAACTCGGTCGCCGCATACACTATTCTCAGAATGACTTGGTTG
AGTACTCACCAGTCACAGAAAAGCATCTTACGGATGGCATGACAGTAAGAGAATTATGCAGTGCTGCCAT
AACCATGAGTGATAACACTGCGGCCAACTTACTTCTGACAACGATCGGAGGACCGAAGGAGCTAACCGCT
TTTTTGCACAACATGGGGGATCATGTAACTCGCCTTGATCGTTGGGAACCGGAGCTGAATGAAGCCATAC
CAAACGACGAGCGTGACACCACGATGCCTGTAGCAATGGCAACAACGTTGCGCAAACTATTAACTGGCGA
ACTACTTACTCTAGCTTCCCGGCAACAATTAATAGACTGGATGGAGGCGGATAAAGTTGCAGGACCACTT
CTGCGCTCGGCCCTTCCGGCTGGCTGGTTTATTGCTGATAAATCTGGAGCCGGTGAGCGTGGGTCTCGCG
GTATCATTGCAGCACTGGGGCCAGATGGTAAGCCCTCCCGTATCGTAGTTATCTACACGACGGGGAGTCA
GGCAACTATGGATGAACGAAATAGACAGATCGCTGAGATAGGTGCCTCACTGATTAAGCATTGGTAACTG
TCAGACCAAGTTTACTCATATATACTTTAGATTGATTTAAAACTTCATTTTTAATTTAAAAGGATCTAGG
TGAAGATCCTTTTTGATAATCTCATGACCAAAATCCCTTAACGTGAGTTTTCGTTCCACTGAGCGTCAGA
CCCCGTAGAAAAGATCAAAGGATCTTCTTGAGATCCTTTTTTTCTGCGCGTAATCTGCTGCTTGCAAACA
AAAAAACCACCGCTACCAGCGGTGGTTTGTTTGCCGGATCAAGAGCTACCAACTCTTTTTCCGAAGGTAA
CTGGCTTCAGCAGAGCGCAGATACCAAATACTGTTCTTCTAGTGTAGCCGTAGTTAGGCCACCACTTCAA
GAACTCTGTAGCACCGCCTACATACCTCGCTCTGCTAATCCTGTTACCAGTGGCTGCTGCCAGTGGCGAT
AAGTCGTGTCTTACCGGGTTGGACTCAAGACGATAGTTACCGGATAAGGCGCAGCGGTCGGGCTGAACGG
GGGGTTCGTGCACACAGCCCAGCTTGGAGCGAACGACCTACACCGAACTGAGATACCTACAGCGTGAGCT
ATGAGAAAGCGCCACGCTTCCCGAAGGGAGAAAGGCGGACAGGTATCCGGTAAGCGGCAGGGTCGGAACA
GGAGAGCGCACGAGGGAGCTTCCAGGGGGAAACGCCTGGTATCTTTATAGTCCTGTCGGGTTTCGCCACC
TCTGACTTGAGCGTCGATTTTTGTGATGCTCGTCAGGGGGGCGGAGCCTATGGAAAAACGCCAGCAACGC
GGCCTTTTTACGGTTCCTGGCCTTTTGCTGGCCTTTTGCTCACATGTTCTTTCCTGCGTTATCCCCTGAT
TCTGTGGATAACCGTATTACCGCCTTTGAGTGAGCTGATACCGCTCGCCGCAGCCGAACGACCGAGCGCA
GCGAGTCAGTGAGCGAGGAAGCGGAAGAGCGCCCAATACGCAAACCGCCTCTCCCCGCGCGTTGGCCGAT
TCATTAATGCAGCTGGCACGACAGGTTTCCCGACTGGAAAGCGGGCAGTGAGCGCAACGCAATTAATGTG
AGTTAGCTCACTCATTAGGCACCCCAGGCTTTACACTTTATGCTTCCGGCTCGTATGTTGTGTGGAATTG
TGAGCGGATAACAATTTCACACAGGAAACAGCTATGACCATGATTACGCCAAGCGCGCAATTAACCCTCA
CTAAAGGGAACAAAAGCTGGAGCTGCAAGCTTAATGTAGTCTTATGCAATACTCTTGTAGTCTTGCAACA
TGGTAACGATGAGTTAGCAACATGCCTTACAAGGAGAGAAAAAGCACCGTGCATGCCGATTGGTGGAAGT
AAGGTGGTACGATCGTGCCTTATTAGGAAGGCAACAGACGGGTCTGACATGGATTGGACGAACCACTGAA
TTGCCGCATTGCAGAGATATTGTATTTAAGTGCCTAGCTCGATACATAAACGGGTCTCTCTGGTTAGACC
AGATCTGAGCCTGGGAGCTCTCTGGCTAACTAGGGAACCCACTGCTTAAGCCTCAATAAAGCTTGCCTTG
AGTGCTTCAAGTAGTGTGTGCCCGTCTGTTGTGTGACTCTGGTAACTAGAGATCCCTCAGACCCTTTTAG
TCAGTGTGGAAAATCTCTAGCAGTGGCGCCCGAACAGGGACTTGAAAGCGAAAGGGAAACCAGAGGAGCT
CTCTCGACGCAGGACTCGGCTTGCTGAAGCGCGCACGGCAAGAGGCGAGGGGCGGCGACTGGTGAGTACG
CCAAAAATTTTGACTAGCGGAGGCTAGAAGGAGAGAGATGGGTGCGAGAGCGTCAGTATTAAGCGGGGGA
GAATTAGATCGCGATGGGAAAAAATTCGGTTAAGGCCAGGGGGAAAGAAAAAATATAAATTAAAACATAT
AGTATGGGCAAGCAGGGAGCTAGAACGATTCGCAGTTAATCCTGGCCTGTTAGAAACATCAGAAGGCTGT
AGACAAATACTGGGACAGCTACAACCATCCCTTCAGACAGGATCAGAAGAACTTAGATCATTATATAATA
CAGTAGCAACCCTCTATTGTGTGCATCAAAGGATAGAGATAAAAGACACCAAGGAAGCTTTAGACAAGAT
AGAGGAAGAGCAAAACAAAAGTAAGACCACCGCACAGCAAGCGGCCGCTGATCTTCAGACCTGGAGGAGG
AGATATGAGGGACAATTGGAGAAGTGAATTATATAAATATAAAGTAGTAAAAATTGAACCATTAGGAGTA
GCACCCACCAAGGCAAAGAGAAGAGTGGTGCAGAGAGAAAAAAGAGCAGTGGGAATAGGAGCTTTGTTCC
TTGGGTTCTTGGGAGCAGCAGGAAGCACTATGGGCGCAGCGTCAATGACGCTGACGGTACAGGCCAGACA
ATTATTGTCTGGTATAGTGCAGCAGCAGAACAATTTGCTGAGGGCTATTGAGGCGCAACAGCATCTGTTG
CAACTCACAGTCTGGGGCATCAAGCAGCTCCAGGCAAGAATCCTGGCTGTGGAAAGATACCTAAAGGATC
AACAGCTCCTGGGGATTTGGGGTTGCTCTGGAAAACTCATTTGCACCACTGCTGTGCCTTGGAATGCTAG
TTGGAGTAATAAATCTCTGGAACAGATTTGGAATCACACGACCTGGATGGAGTGGGACAGAGAAATTAAC
AATTACACAAGCTTAATACACTCCTTAATTGAAGAATCGCAAAACCAGCAAGAAAAGAATGAACAAGAAT
TATTGGAATTAGATAAATGGGCAAGTTTGTGGAATTGGTTTAACATAACAAATTGGCTGTGGTATATAAA
ATTATTCATAATGATAGTAGGAGGCTTGGTAGGTTTAAGAATAGTTTTTGCTGTACTTTCTATAGTGAAT
AGAGTTAGGCAGGGATATTCACCATTATCGTTTCAGACCCACCTCCCAACCCCGAGGGGACCCATGCATT
GCATCTCAATTAGTCAGCAACCAGGTGTGGAAAGTCCCCAGGCTCCCCAGCAGGCAGAAGTATGCAAAGC
ATGCGTCTCAATTAGTCAGCAACCATAGTCCCGCCCCTAACTCCGCCCATCCCGCCCCTAACTCCGCCCA
GTTCCGCCCATTCTCCGCCCCATGGCTGACTAATTTTTTTTATTTATGCAGAGGCCGAGGCCGCCTCGGC
CTCTGAGCTATTCCAGAAGTAGTGAGGAGGCTTTTTTGGAGGCCTAGGCTTTTGCAAAAAGCTTTCTAGA
GGTACCACCGGAGCTTACCATGACCGAGTACAAGCCCACGGTGCGCCTCGCCACCCGCGACGACGTCCCC
AGGGCCGTACGCACCCTCGCCGCCGCGTTCGCCGACTACCCCGCCACGCGCCACACCGTCGATCCGGACC
GCCACATCGAGCGGGTCACCGAGCTGCAAGAACTCTTCCTCACGCGCGTCGGGCTCGACATCGGCAAGGT
GTGGGTCGCGGACGACGGCGCCGCCGTGGCGGTCTGGACCACGCCGGAGAGCGTCGAAGCGGGGGCGGTG
TTCGCCGAGATCGGCCCGCGCATGGCCGAGTTGAGCGGTTCCCGGCTGGCCGCGCAGCAACAGATGGAAG
GCCTCCTGGCGCCGCACCGGCCCAAGGAGCCCGCGTGGTTCCTGGCCACCGTCGGCGTCTCGCCCGACCA
CCAGGGCAAGGGTCTGGGCAGCGCCGTCGTGCTCCCCGGAGTGGAGGCGGCCGAGCGCGCCGGGGTGCCC
GCCTTCCTGGAGACCTCCGCGCCCCGCAACCTCCCCTTCTACGAGCGGCTCGGCTTCACCGTCACCGCCG
ACGTCGAGGTGCCCGAAGGACCGCGCACCTGGTGCATGACCCGCAAGCCCGGTGCCAGTTAACGAATTCT
AGATCTTGAGACAAATGGCAGTATTCATCCACAATTTTAAAAGAAAAGGGGGGATTGGGGGGTACAGTGC
AGGGGAAAGAATAGTAGACATAATAGCAACAGACATACAAACTAAAGAATTACAAAAACAAATTACAAAA
ATTCAAAATTTTCGGGTTTATTACAGGGACAGCAGAGATCCACTTTGGCGCC
