Features (pLannotate 1.2.2; 34 found; start..end, strand, type, name):
     25..91      +  CDS            small t antigen (fragment): SV40 (simian virus 40) small t antigen
     98..1276    +  promoter       EF-1α promoter: strong constitutive promoter for human elongation factor EF-1α
   1297..1314    +  protein_bind   attB1 (fragment): mutant version of attB; core recombination site for the Gateway® BP reaction BP Clonase™
   1323..1778    +  CDS            RPS18 (sequence withheld): RS18_CANLF - Experimental evidence at protein level: Swiss-Prot protein existence level 1. Located at the top of the head of the 40S subunit, it contacts several helices of the 18S rRNA. From Canis lupus familiaris (Dog) (Canis familiaris).
   1786..1803    -  protein_bind   attB2 (fragment): mutant version of attB; core recombination site for the Gateway® BP reaction BP Clonase™
   1812..1853    +  CDS            V5 tag: epitope tag from simian virus 5
   1869..1922    +  promoter       U6 promoter (fragment): RNA polymerase III promoter for human U6 snRNA
   1964..2552    +  misc_feature   WPRE: woodchuck hepatitis virus posttranscriptional regulatory element
   2603..2622    +  misc_feature   cPPT/CTS (fragment): central polypurine tract and central termination sequence of HIV-1
   2624..2857    +  LTR            3' LTR (ΔU3): self-inactivating 3' long terminal repeat (LTR) from HIV-1
   2935..3056    +  polyA_signal   SV40 poly(A) signal: SV40 polyadenylation signal
   3096..3231    +  rep_origin     SV40 ori: SV40 origin of replication
   3252..3270    -  promoter       T7 promoter: promoter for bacteriophage T7 RNA polymerase
   3278..3433    +  CDS            lacZα (fragment): LacZα fragment of β-galactosidase; lacZ fragment
   3438..3866    +  rep_origin     f1 ori (sequence partly withheld): f1 bacteriophage origin of replication; arrow indicates direction of (+) strand synthesis
   3919..4023    +  promoter       AmpR promoter: bla
   4024..4884    +  CDS            AmpR: β-lactamase; bla; confers resistance to ampicillin, carbenicillin, and related antibiotics
   5055..5643    +  rep_origin     ori: high-copy-number ColE1/pMB1/pBR322/pUC origin of replication
   5826..5918    +  CDS            lacI (fragment): lac repressor; lacI; The lac repressor binds to the lac operator to inhibit transcription in E. coli. This inhibition can be relieved by adding lactose or isopropyl-β-D-thiogalactopyranoside (IPTG).
   5931..5952    +  protein_bind   CAP binding site: CAP binding activates transcription in the presence of cAMP. E. coli catabolite activator protein
   5967..5997    +  promoter       lac promoter: promoter for the E. coli lac operon
   6005..6021    +  protein_bind   lac operator: The lac repressor binds to the lac operator to inhibit transcription in E. coli. This inhibition can be relieved by adding lactose or isopropyl-β-D-thiogalactopyranoside (IPTG). lac repressor encoded by lacI
   6066..6084    +  promoter       T3 promoter: promoter for bacteriophage T3 RNA polymerase
   6112..6338    +  promoter       RSV promoter: Rous sarcoma virus enhancer/promoter
   6339..6519    +  LTR            5' LTR (truncated): truncated 5' long terminal repeat (LTR) from HIV-1
   6566..6691    +  misc_feature   HIV-1 Ψ: packaging signal of human immunodeficiency virus type 1
   6675..7038    +  CDS            HIV-1 gag (fragment): gag protein from human immunodeficiency virus 1; gag
   7184..7417    +  misc_feature   RRE: The Rev response element (RRE) of HIV-1 allows for Rev-dependent mRNA export from the nucleus to the cytoplasm.
   7794..7820    +  CDS            Rev (fragment): human immunodeficiency virus 1 (HIV-1) Rev protein; rev; enhances nuclear export of unspliced and incompletely spliced viral mRNAs
   7827..7850    +  promoter       SV40 promoter (fragment): SV40 early promoter
   7851..7922    +  promoter       SV40 promoter (fragment): SV40 enhancer and early promoter
   7946..8081    +  rep_origin     SV40 ori: SV40 origin of replication
   8127..8723    +  CDS            PuroR (fragment): puromycin N-acetyltransferase; pac from Streptomyces; confers resistance to puromycin
   8772..8889    +  misc_feature   cPPT/CTS: central polypurine tract and central termination sequence of HIV-1
>Addgene plasmid #98370 | RPS18_pLX307 | addgene full sequence | sequence record 190428 | Addgene NGS Result
GGCTCGAGGCCTGCAGGTGCAAAGATGGATAAAGTTTTAAACAGAGAGGAATCTTTGCAGCTAATGGACC
TTCTAGGTCTTGAAAGGAGTGGGAATTGGCTCCGGTGCCCGTCAGTGGGCAGAGCGCACATCGCCCACAG
TCCCCGAGAAGTTGGGGGGAGGGGTCGGCAATTGAACCGGTGCCTAGAGAAGGTGGCGCGGGGTAAACTG
GGAAAGTGATGTCGTGTACTGGCTCCGCCTTTTTCCCGAGGGTGGGGGAGAACCGTATATAAGTGCAGTA
GTCGCCGTGAACGTTCTTTTTCGCAACGGGTTTGCCGCCAGAACACAGGTAAGTGCCGTGTGTGGTTCCC
GCGGGCCTGGCCTCTTTACGGGTTATGGCCCTTGCGTGCCTTGAATTACTTCCACCTGGCTGCAGTACGT
GATTCTTGATCCCGAGCTTCGGGTTGGAAGTGGGTGGGAGAGTTCGAGGCCTTGCGCTTAAGGAGCCCCT
TCGCCTCGTGCTTGAGTTGAGGCCTGGCCTGGGCGCTGGGGCCGCCGCGTGCGAATCTGGTGGCACCTTC
GCGCCTGTCTCGCTGCTTTCGATAAGTCTCTAGCCATTTAAAATTTTTGATGACCTGCTGCGACGCTTTT
TTTCTGGCAAGATAGTCTTGTAAATGCGGGCCAAGATCTGCACACTGGTATTTCGGTTTTTGGGGCCGCG
GGCGGCGACGGGGCCCGTGCGTCCCAGCGCACATGTTCGGCGAGGCGGGGCCTGCGAGCGCGGCCACCGA
GAATCGGACGGGGGTAGTCTCAAGCTGGCCGGCCTGCTCTGGTGCCTGGCCTCGCGCCGCCGTGTATCGC
CCCGCCCTGGGCGGCAAGGCTGGCCCGGTCGGCACCAGTTGCGTGAGCGGAAAGATGGCCGCTTCCCGGC
CCTGCTGCAGGGAGCTCAAAATGGAGGACGCGGCGCTCGGGAGAGCGGGCGGGTGAGTCACCCACACAAA
GGAAAAGGGCCTTTCCGTCCTCAGCCGTCGCTTCATGTGACTCCACGGAGTACCGGGCGCCGTCCAGGCA
CCTCGATTAGTTCTCGAGCTTTTGGAGTACGTCGTCTTTAGGTTGGGGGGAGGGGTTTTATGCGATGGAG
TTTCCCCACACTGAGTGGGTGGAGACTGAAGTTAGGCCAGCTTGGCACTTGATGTAATTCTCCTTGGAAT
TTGCCCTTTTTGAGTTTGGATCTTGGTTCATTCTCAAGCCTCAGACAGTGGTTCAAAGTTTTTTTCTTCC
ATTTCAGGTGTCGTGAGGCTAGCATCGATTGATCAACAAGTTTGTACAAAAAAGTTGGCACC
[456 nt withheld, positions 1323-1778]
TTGCCAACTTTCTTGTACAAAGTGGTTGATATCGGTAAGCCTATCCCTAACCCTCTCCTCGGTCTCGATT
CTACGTAGTAATGAACTAGTCCGTAACTTGAAAGTATTTCGATTTCTTGGCTTTATATATCTTGTGGAAA
GGACGAATGGACGCGGAGAATAGACAACCAACGCGTTAAGTCGACAATCAACCTCTGGATTACAAAATTT
GTGAAAGATTGACTGGTATTCTTAACTATGTTGCTCCTTTTACGCTATGTGGATACGCTGCTTTAATGCC
TTTGTATCATGCTATTGCTTCCCGTATGGCTTTCATTTTCTCCTCCTTGTATAAATCCTGGTTGCTGTCT
CTTTATGAGGAGTTGTGGCCCGTTGTCAGGCAACGTGGCGTGGTGTGCACTGTGTTTGCTGACGCAACCC
CCACTGGTTGGGGCATTGCCACCACCTGTCAGCTCCTTTCCGGGACTTTCGCTTTCCCCCTCCCTATTGC
CACGGCGGAACTCATCGCCGCCTGCCTTGCCCGCTGCTGGACAGGGGCTCGGCTGTTGGGCACTGACAAT
TCCGTGGTGTTGTCGGGGAAATCATCGTCCTTTCCTTGGCTGCTCGCCTGTGTTGCCACCTGGATTCTGC
GCGGGACGTCCTTCTGCTACGTCCCTTCGGCCCTCAATCCAGCGGACCTTCCTTCCCGCGGCCTGCTGCC
GGCTCTGCGGCCTCTTCCGCGTCTTCGCCTTCGCCCTCAGACGAGTCGGATCTCCCTTTGGGCCGCCTCC
CCGCGTCGACTTTAAGACCAATGACTTACAAGGCAGCTGTAGATCTTAGCCACTTTTTAAAAGAAAAGGG
GGGACTGGAAGGGCTAATTCACTCCCAACGAAGACAAGATCTGCTTTTTGCTTGTACTGGGTCTCTCTGG
TTAGACCAGATCTGAGCCTGGGAGCTCTCTGGCTAACTAGGGAACCCACTGCTTAAGCCTCAATAAAGCT
TGCCTTGAGTGCTTCAAGTAGTGTGTGCCCGTCTGTTGTGTGACTCTGGTAACTAGAGATCCCTCAGACC
CTTTTAGTCAGTGTGGAAAATCTCTAGCAGTACGTATAGTAGTTCATGTCATCTTATTATTCAGTATTTA
TAACTTGCAAAGAAATGAATATCAGAGAGTGAGAGGAACTTGTTTATTGCAGCTTATAATGGTTACAAAT
AAAGCAATAGCATCACAAATTTCACAAATAAAGCATTTTTTTCACTGCATTCTAGTTGTGGTTTGTCCAA
ACTCATCAATGTATCTTATCATGTCTGGCTCTAGCTATCCCGCCCCTAACTCCGCCCATCCCGCCCCTAA
CTCCGCCCAGTTCCGCCCATTCTCCGCCCCATGGCTGACTAATTTTTTTTATTTATGCAGAGGCCGAGGC
CGCCTCGGCCTCTGAGCTATTCCAGAAGTAGTGAGGAGGCTTTTTTGGAGGCCTAGGGACGTACCCAATT
CGCCCTATAGTGAGTCGTATTACGCGCGCTCACTGGCCGTCGTTTTACAACGTCGTGACTGGGAAAACCC
TGGCGTTACCCAACTTAATCGCCTTGCAGCACATCCCCCTTTCGCCAGCTGGCGTAATAGCGAAGAGGCC
CGCACCGATCGCCCTTCCCAACAGTTGCGCAGCCTGAATGGCGAATGGG
[124 nt withheld, positions 3438-3561]
C
[91 nt withheld, positions 3563-3653]
A
[49 nt withheld, positions 3655-3703]
CCTTTGACGTTGGAGTCCACGTTCTTT
[37 nt withheld, positions 3731-3767]
ACCCTATCTCGGTCTATTCTTTTGATTTATAAGGGATTTTGCCGATTTCGGCCTATTGGTTAAAAAATGA
GCTGATTTAACAAAAATTTAACGCGAATTTTAACAAAATATTAACGCTTACAATTTAGGTGGCACTTTTC
GGGGAAATGTGCGCGGAACCCCTATTTGTTTATTTTTCTAAATACATTCAAATATGTATCCGCTCATGAG
ACAATAACCCTGATAAATGCTTCAATAATATTGAAAAAGGAAGAGTATGAGTATTCAACATTTCCGTGTC
GCCCTTATTCCCTTTTTTGCGGCATTTTGCCTTCCTGTTTTTGCTCACCCAGAAACGCTGGTGAAAGTAA
AAGATGCTGAAGATCAGTTGGGTGCACGAGTGGGTTACATCGAACTGGATCTCAACAGCGGTAAGATCCT
TGAGAGTTTTCGCCCCGAAGAACGTTTTCCAATGATGAGCACTTTTAAAGTTCTGCTATGTGGCGCGGTA
TTATCCCGTATTGACGCCGGGCAAGAGCAACTCGGTCGCCGCATACACTATTCTCAGAATGACTTGGTTG
AGTACTCACCAGTCACAGAAAAGCATCTTACGGATGGCATGACAGTAAGAGAATTATGCAGTGCTGCCAT
AACCATGAGTGATAACACTGCGGCCAACTTACTTCTGACAACGATCGGAGGACCGAAGGAGCTAACCGCT
TTTTTGCACAACATGGGGGATCATGTAACTCGCCTTGATCGTTGGGAACCGGAGCTGAATGAAGCCATAC
CAAACGACGAGCGTGACACCACGATGCCTGTAGCAATGGCAACAACGTTGCGCAAACTATTAACTGGCGA
ACTACTTACTCTAGCTTCCCGGCAACAATTAATAGACTGGATGGAGGCGGATAAAGTTGCAGGACCACTT
CTGCGCTCGGCCCTTCCGGCTGGCTGGTTTATTGCTGATAAATCTGGAGCCGGTGAGCGTGGGTCTCGCG
GTATCATTGCAGCACTGGGGCCAGATGGTAAGCCCTCCCGTATCGTAGTTATCTACACGACGGGGAGTCA
GGCAACTATGGATGAACGAAATAGACAGATCGCTGAGATAGGTGCCTCACTGATTAAGCATTGGTAACTG
TCAGACCAAGTTTACTCATATATACTTTAGATTGATTTAAAACTTCATTTTTAATTTAAAAGGATCTAGG
TGAAGATCCTTTTTGATAATCTCATGACCAAAATCCCTTAACGTGAGTTTTCGTTCCACTGAGCGTCAGA
CCCCGTAGAAAAGATCAAAGGATCTTCTTGAGATCCTTTTTTTCTGCGCGTAATCTGCTGCTTGCAAACA
AAAAAACCACCGCTACCAGCGGTGGTTTGTTTGCCGGATCAAGAGCTACCAACTCTTTTTCCGAAGGTAA
CTGGCTTCAGCAGAGCGCAGATACCAAATACTGTTCTTCTAGTGTAGCCGTAGTTAGGCCACCACTTCAA
GAACTCTGTAGCACCGCCTACATACCTCGCTCTGCTAATCCTGTTACCAGTGGCTGCTGCCAGTGGCGAT
AAGTCGTGTCTTACCGGGTTGGACTCAAGACGATAGTTACCGGATAAGGCGCAGCGGTCGGGCTGAACGG
GGGGTTCGTGCACACAGCCCAGCTTGGAGCGAACGACCTACACCGAACTGAGATACCTACAGCGTGAGCT
ATGAGAAAGCGCCACGCTTCCCGAAGGGAGAAAGGCGGACAGGTATCCGGTAAGCGGCAGGGTCGGAACA
GGAGAGCGCACGAGGGAGCTTCCAGGGGGAAACGCCTGGTATCTTTATAGTCCTGTCGGGTTTCGCCACC
TCTGACTTGAGCGTCGATTTTTGTGATGCTCGTCAGGGGGGCGGAGCCTATGGAAAAACGCCAGCAACGC
GGCCTTTTTACGGTTCCTGGCCTTTTGCTGGCCTTTTGCTCACATGTTCTTTCCTGCGTTATCCCCTGAT
TCTGTGGATAACCGTATTACCGCCTTTGAGTGAGCTGATACCGCTCGCCGCAGCCGAACGACCGAGCGCA
GCGAGTCAGTGAGCGAGGAAGCGGAAGAGCGCCCAATACGCAAACCGCCTCTCCCCGCGCGTTGGCCGAT
TCATTAATGCAGCTGGCACGACAGGTTTCCCGACTGGAAAGCGGGCAGTGAGCGCAACGCAATTAATGTG
AGTTAGCTCACTCATTAGGCACCCCAGGCTTTACACTTTATGCTTCCGGCTCGTATGTTGTGTGGAATTG
TGAGCGGATAACAATTTCACACAGGAAACAGCTATGACCATGATTACGCCAAGCGCGCAATTAACCCTCA
CTAAAGGGAACAAAAGCTGGAGCTGCAAGCTTAATGTAGTCTTATGCAATACTCTTGTAGTCTTGCAACA
TGGTAACGATGAGTTAGCAACATGCCTTACAAGGAGAGAAAAAGCACCGTGCATGCCGATTGGTGGAAGT
AAGGTGGTACGATCGTGCCTTATTAGGAAGGCAACAGACGGGTCTGACATGGATTGGACGAACCACTGAA
TTGCCGCATTGCAGAGATATTGTATTTAAGTGCCTAGCTCGATACATAAACGGGTCTCTCTGGTTAGACC
AGATCTGAGCCTGGGAGCTCTCTGGCTAACTAGGGAACCCACTGCTTAAGCCTCAATAAAGCTTGCCTTG
AGTGCTTCAAGTAGTGTGTGCCCGTCTGTTGTGTGACTCTGGTAACTAGAGATCCCTCAGACCCTTTTAG
TCAGTGTGGAAAATCTCTAGCAGTGGCGCCCGAACAGGGACTTGAAAGCGAAAGGGAAACCAGAGGAGCT
CTCTCGACGCAGGACTCGGCTTGCTGAAGCGCGCACGGCAAGAGGCGAGGGGCGGCGACTGGTGAGTACG
CCAAAAATTTTGACTAGCGGAGGCTAGAAGGAGAGAGATGGGTGCGAGAGCGTCAGTATTAAGCGGGGGA
GAATTAGATCGCGATGGGAAAAAATTCGGTTAAGGCCAGGGGGAAAGAAAAAATATAAATTAAAACATAT
AGTATGGGCAAGCAGGGAGCTAGAACGATTCGCAGTTAATCCTGGCCTGTTAGAAACATCAGAAGGCTGT
AGACAAATACTGGGACAGCTACAACCATCCCTTCAGACAGGATCAGAAGAACTTAGATCATTATATAATA
CAGTAGCAACCCTCTATTGTGTGCATCAAAGGATAGAGATAAAAGACACCAAGGAAGCTTTAGACAAGAT
AGAGGAAGAGCAAAACAAAAGTAAGACCACCGCACAGCAAGCGGCCGCTGATCTTCAGACCTGGAGGAGG
AGATATGAGGGACAATTGGAGAAGTGAATTATATAAATATAAAGTAGTAAAAATTGAACCATTAGGAGTA
GCACCCACCAAGGCAAAGAGAAGAGTGGTGCAGAGAGAAAAAAGAGCAGTGGGAATAGGAGCTTTGTTCC
TTGGGTTCTTGGGAGCAGCAGGAAGCACTATGGGCGCAGCGTCAATGACGCTGACGGTACAGGCCAGACA
ATTATTGTCTGGTATAGTGCAGCAGCAGAACAATTTGCTGAGGGCTATTGAGGCGCAACAGCATCTGTTG
CAACTCACAGTCTGGGGCATCAAGCAGCTCCAGGCAAGAATCCTGGCTGTGGAAAGATACCTAAAGGATC
AACAGCTCCTGGGGATTTGGGGTTGCTCTGGAAAACTCATTTGCACCACTGCTGTGCCTTGGAATGCTAG
TTGGAGTAATAAATCTCTGGAACAGATTTGGAATCACACGACCTGGATGGAGTGGGACAGAGAAATTAAC
AATTACACAAGCTTAATACACTCCTTAATTGAAGAATCGCAAAACCAGCAAGAAAAGAATGAACAAGAAT
TATTGGAATTAGATAAATGGGCAAGTTTGTGGAATTGGTTTAACATAACAAATTGGCTGTGGTATATAAA
ATTATTCATAATGATAGTAGGAGGCTTGGTAGGTTTAAGAATAGTTTTTGCTGTACTTTCTATAGTGAAT
AGAGTTAGGCAGGGATATTCACCATTATCGTTTCAGACCCACCTCCCAACCCCGAGGGGACCCATGCATT
GCATCTCAATTAGTCAGCAACCAGGTGTGGAAAGTCCCCAGGCTCCCCAGCAGGCAGAAGTATGCAAAGC
ATGCGTCTCAATTAGTCAGCAACCATAGTCCCGCCCCTAACTCCGCCCATCCCGCCCCTAACTCCGCCCA
GTTCCGCCCATTCTCCGCCCCATGGCTGACTAATTTTTTTTATTTATGCAGAGGCCGAGGCCGCCTCGGC
CTCTGAGCTATTCCAGAAGTAGTGAGGAGGCTTTTTTGGAGGCCTAGGCTTTTGCAAAAAGCTTTCTAGA
GGTACCACCGGAGCTTACCATGACCGAGTACAAGCCCACGGTGCGCCTCGCCACCCGCGACGACGTCCCC
AGGGCCGTACGCACCCTCGCCGCCGCGTTCGCCGACTACCCCGCCACGCGCCACACCGTCGATCCGGACC
GCCACATCGAGCGGGTCACCGAGCTGCAAGAACTCTTCCTCACGCGCGTCGGGCTCGACATCGGCAAGGT
GTGGGTCGCGGACGACGGCGCCGCCGTGGCGGTCTGGACCACGCCGGAGAGCGTCGAAGCGGGGGCGGTG
TTCGCCGAGATCGGCCCGCGCATGGCCGAGTTGAGCGGTTCCCGGCTGGCCGCGCAGCAACAGATGGAAG
GCCTCCTGGCGCCGCACCGGCCCAAGGAGCCCGCGTGGTTCCTGGCCACCGTCGGCGTCTCGCCCGACCA
CCAGGGCAAGGGTCTGGGCAGCGCCGTCGTGCTCCCCGGAGTGGAGGCGGCCGAGCGCGCCGGGGTGCCC
GCCTTCCTGGAGACCTCCGCGCCCCGCAACCTCCCCTTCTACGAGCGGCTCGGCTTCACCGTCACCGCCG
ACGTCGAGGTGCCCGAAGGACCGCGCACCTGGTGCATGACCCGCAAGCCCGGTGCCAGTTAACGAATTCT
AGATCTTGAGACAAATGGCAGTATTCATCCACAATTTTAAAAGAAAAGGGGGGATTGGGGGGTACAGTGC
AGGGGAAAGAATAGTAGACATAATAGCAACAGACATACAAACTAAAGAATTACAAAAACAAATTACAAAA
ATTCAAAATTTTCGGGTTTATTACAGGGACAGCAGAGATCCACTTTGGCGCC
